>Addgene plasmid #172290 | pIVTR(T7G)-PuroR | addgene full sequence | sequence record 340309 | Addgene NGS Result
TAATACGACTCACTATAGGGACATTTGCTTCTGACACAACTGTGTTCACTAGCAACCTCAAACAGAATTC
GAGCTCGGTACCCGGGGATCCTCTAGAGTCGCCACCATGGCCACCGAGTACAAGCCCACGGTGCGCCTCG
CCACCCGCGACGACGTCCCCCGGGCCGTACGCACCCTCGCCGCCGCGTTCGCCGACTACCCCGCCACGCG
CCACACCGTCGACCCGGACCGCCACATCGAGCGGGTCACCGAGCTGCAAGAACTCTTCCTCACGCGCGTC
GGGCTCGACATCGGCAAGGTGTGGGTCGCGGACGACGGCGCCGCGGTGGCGGTCTGGACCACGCCGGAGA
GCGTCGAAGCGGGGGCGGTGTTCGCCGAGATCGGCTCGCGCATGGCCGAGTTGAGCGGTTCCCGGCTGGC
CGCGCAGCAACAGATGGAAGGCCTCCTGGCGCCGCACCGGCCCAAGGAGCCCGCGTGGTTCCTGGCCACC
GTCGGCGTCTCGCCCGACCACCAGGGCAAGGGTCTGGGCAGCGCCGTCGTGCTCCCCGGAGTGGAGGCGG
CCGAGCGCGCTGGGGTGCCCGCCTTCCTGGAGACCTCCGCGCCCCGCAACCTCCCCTTCTACGAGCGGCT
CGGCTTCACCGTCACCGCCGACGTCGAGGTGCCCGAAGGACCGCGCACCTGGTGCATGACCCGCAAGCCC
GGTGCCTGAGTTCGCGTCTGGAACAGACCTGCAGGCATGCAAGCTTGCTCGCTTTCTTGCTGTCCAATTT
CTATTAAAGGTTCCTTTGTTCCCTAAGTCCAACTACTAAACTGGGGGATATTATGAAGGGCCTTGAGCAT
CTGGATTCTGCCTAATAAAAAACATTTATTTTCATTGCAAAACCATGGGAGCAAAAGGCCAGCAAAAGGC
CAGGAACCGTAAAAAGGCCGCGTTGCTGGCGTTTTTCCATAGGCTCCGCCCCCCTGACGAGCATCACAAA
AATCGACGCTCAAGTCAGAGGTGGCGAAACCCGACAGGACTATAAAGATACCAGGCGTTTCCCCCTGGAA
GCTCCCTCGTGCGCTCTCCTGTTCCGACCCTGCCGCTTACCGGATACCTGTCCGCCTTTCTCCCTTCGGG
AAGCGTGGCGCTTTCTCATAGCTCACGCTGTAGGTATCTCAGTTCGGTGTAGGTCGTTCGCTCCAAGCTG
GGCTGTGTGCACGAACCCCCCGTTCAGCCCGACCGCTGCGCCTTATCCGGTAACTATCGTCTTGAGTCCA
ACCCGGTAAGACACGACTTATCGCCACTGGCAGCAGCCACTGGTAACAGGATTAGCAGAGCGAGGTATGT
AGGCGGTGCTACAGAGTTCTTGAAGTGGTGGCCTAACTACGGCTACACTAGAAGAACAGTATTTGGTATC
TGCGCTCTGCTGAAGCCAGTTACCTTCGGAAAAAGAGTTGGTAGCTCTTGATCCGGCAAACAAACCACCG
CTGGTAGCGGTGGTTTTTTTGTTTGCAAGCAGCAGATTACGCGCAGAAAAAAAGGATCTCAAGAAGATCC
TTTGATCTTTTCTACGGGGTCTGACGCTCAGTGGAACGAAAACTCACGTTAAGGGATTTTGGTCATGAGA
TTATCAAAAAGGATCTTCACCTAGATCCTTTTAAATTAAAAATGAAGTTTTAAATCAATCTAAAGTATAT
ATGAGTAAACTTGGTCTGACAGTTACCAATGCTTAATCAGTGAGGCACCTATCTCAGCGATCTGTCTATT
TCGTTCATCCATAGTTGCCTGACTCCCCGTCGTGTAGATAACTACGATACGGGAGGGCTTACCATCTGGC
CCCAGTGCTGCAATGATACCGCGAGACCCACGCTCACCGGCTCCAGATTTATCAGCAATAAACCAGCCAG
CCGGAAGGGCCGAGCGCAGAAGTGGTCCTGCAACTTTATCCGCCTCCATCCAGTCTATTAATTGTTGCCG
GGAAGCTAGAGTAAGTAGTTCGCCAGTTAATAGTTTGCGCAACGTTGTTGCCATTGCTACAGGCATCGTG
GTGTCACGCTCGTCGTTTGGTATGGCTTCATTCAGCTCCGGTTCCCAACGATCAAGGCGAGTTACATGAT
CCCCCATGTTGTGCAAAAAAGCGGTTAGCTCCTTCGGTCCTCCGATCGTTGTCAGAAGTAAGTTGGCCGC
AGTGTTATCACTCATGGTTATGGCAGCACTGCATAATTCTCTTACTGTCATGCCATCCGTAAGATGCTTT
TCTGTGACTGGTGAGTACTCAACCAAGTCATTCTGAGAATAGTGTATGCGGCGACCGAGTTGCTCTTGCC
CGGCGTCAATACGGGATAATACCGCGCCACATAGCAGAACTTTAAAAGTGCTCATCATTGGAAAACGTTC
TTCGGGGCGAAAACTCTCAAGGATCTTACCGCTGTTGAGATCCAGTTCGATGTAACCCACTCGTGCACCC
AACTGATCTTCAGCATCTTTTACTTTCACCAGCGTTTCTGGGTGAGCAAAAACAGGAAGGCAAAATGCCG
CAAAAAAGGGAATAAGGGCGACACGGAAATGTTGAATACTCATACTCTTCCTTTTTCAATATTATTGAAG
CATTTATCAGGGTTATTGTCTCATGAGCGGATACATATTTGAATGTATTTAGAAAAATAAACAAATAGGG
GTTCCGCGCACATTTCCCCGAAAAGTGCCACCTGACGTC
Features (pLannotate 1.2.2; 8 found; start..end, strand, type, name):
      1..19      +  promoter       T7 promoter: promoter for bacteriophage T7 RNA polymerase
     65..101     +  misc_feature   MCS (fragment): pUC18/19 multiple cloning site
    113..709     +  CDS            PuroR: puromycin N-acetyltransferase; pac from Streptomyces alboniger; confers resistance to puromycin
    726..746     +  misc_feature   MCS (fragment): pUC18/19 multiple cloning site
    747..880     +  polyA_signal   β-globin poly(A) (fragment): human β-globin polyadenylation signal
    944..1532    -  rep_origin     ori: high-copy-number ColE1/pMB1/pBR322/pUC origin of replication
   1703..2563    -  CDS            AmpR: β-lactamase; bla; confers resistance to ampicillin, carbenicillin, and related antibiotics
   2564..2668    -  promoter       AmpR promoter: bla
