[The description below was written by a language model from this plasmid's Addgene catalogue record and pLannotate feature annotations shown in this document.]
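Description:
pIVTR(T7G)-PuroR is a small (about 2.7 kb) bacterial plasmid that serves as a template for in vitro transcription of mRNA encoding puromycin resistance. It is built on the compact pIVTR backbone, which carries little beyond what is needed for propagation in E. coli: a high-copy ColE1/pUC-type origin of replication and a β-lactamase (AmpR) gene driven by its own bla promoter for ampicillin selection.

The payload is a single transcription unit. A bacteriophage T7 RNA polymerase promoter, described in the record as the G-initiating variant (so transcripts begin with a guanosine, which matters for the choice of capping strategy), sits upstream of a short stretch of pUC-type multiple cloning site sequence. This is followed by the PuroR coding sequence, inserted by Gibson assembly. PuroR is the pac gene encoding puromycin N-acetyltransferase, which inactivates puromycin. The catalogue lists the insert species as human, but the feature annotation gives the gene's origin as Streptomyces alboniger. Downstream lie another MCS fragment and a partial human β-globin polyadenylation signal region, which presumably acts as a 3′ untranslated element in the transcript. The record does not annotate an encoded poly(A) tract or a T7 terminator, and it does not say how the template is linearised or how the RNA is tailed.

The stated purpose is in vitro transcription of the puromycin resistance gene. The resulting mRNA could plausibly be delivered to cells for transient, DNA-free puromycin resistance, for example to enrich for transfected cells, although the record does not specify a downstream application.
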