Addgene plasmid #172290: pIVTR(T7G)-PuroR
Purpose: In vitro transcription of Puro resistance gene (pac)
Depositing lab: Patrik Verstreken. Depositing organization: Vlaams Instituut voor Biotechnologie (VIB, vzw).
Backbone
  Vector backbone: pIVTR
  Backbone size w/o insert (bp): 2074
  Vector type: Other
Growth in bacteria
  Bacterial resistance: Ampicillin, 100 μg/mL
  Growth temperature: 37°C
  Growth strain: DH5alpha
  Copy number: High Copy
Gene/Insert
  Gene/Insert name: PuroR
  Species: H. sapiens (human)
  Insert size (bp): 603
  Promoter: T7 promoter G-initiating
  Cloning method: Gibson Cloning
Terms and licenses: Academic/Nonprofit Terms; Industry Terms: Not Available to Industry
How to cite: pIVTR(T7G)-PuroR was a gift from Patrik Verstreken (Addgene plasmid # 172290 ; http://n2t.net/addgene:172290 ; RRID:Addgene_172290)
